>Addgene plasmid #169494 | pTS2402-Tier1-PhCMV-BlastR | addgene full sequence | sequence record 364225 | Addgene NGS Result
CCACCTGACGTCGACGGATCGGGAGATCTCCACGCGTGGTACCCTCGAGTTGACATTGATTATTGAGTAG
TTATTAATAGTAATCAATTACGGGGTCATTAGTTCATAGCCCATATATGGAGTTCCGCGTTACATAACTT
ACGGTAAATGGCCCGCCTGGCTGACCGCCCAACGACCCCCGCCCATTGACGTCAATAATGACGTATGTTC
CCATAGTAACGCCAATAGGGACTTTCCATTGACGTCAATGGGTGGAGTATTTACGGTAAACTGCCCACTT
GGCAGTACATCAAGTGTATCATATGCCAAGTACGCCCCCTATTGACGTCAATGACGGTAAATGGCCCGCC
TGGCATTATGCCCAGTACATGACCTTATGGGACTTTCCTACTTGGCAGTACATCTACGTATTAGTCATCG
CTATTACCATGGTGATGCGGTTTTGGCAGTACATCAATGGGCGTGGATAGCGGTTTGACTCACGGGGATT
TCCAAGTCTCCACCCCATTGACGTCAATGGGAGTTTGTTTTGGCACCAAAATCAACGGGACTTTCCAAAA
TGTCGTAACAACTCCGCCCCATTGACGCAAATGGGCGGTAGGCGTGTACGGTGGGAGGTCTATATAAGCA
GAGCTCTCTGGCTAACTAGAGAACCCACTGCTTACTGGCTTATCGAAATTAATACGACTCACTATAGGGA
GACCCAAGCTGTTCGAAGCGGAATTCACCATGACTAGTGGTGGTTCTGGTTTGTCTCAAGAAGAATCCAC
CCTCATTGAAAGAGCAACGGCTACAATCAACAGCATCCCCATCTCTGAAGACTACAGCGTCGCCAGCGCA
GCTCTCTCTAGCGACGGCCGCATCTTCACTGGTGTCAATGTATATCATTTTACTGGGGGACCTTGTGCAG
AACTCGTGGTGCTGGGCACTGCTGCTGCTGCGGCAGCTGGCAACCTGACTTGTATCGTCGCGATCGGAAA
TGAGAACAGGGGCATCTTGAGCCCCTGCGGACGGTGCCGACAGGTGCTTCTCGATCTGCATCCTGGGATC
AAAGCCATAGTGAAGGACAGTGATGGACAGCCGACGGCAGTTGGGATTCGTGAATTGCTGCCCTCTGGTT
ATGTGTGGGAGGGCGCTAGCGGATCCACCGGTGTCTAGAAAGCTTTGAGGCCGGCCTGCAGGGATCAGCC
TCGACTGTGCCTTCTAGTTGCCAGCCATCTGTTGTTTGCCCCTCCCCCGTGCCTTCCTTGACCCTGGAAG
GTGCCACTCCCACTGTCCTTTCCTAATAAAATGAGGAAATTGCATCGCATTGTCTGAGTAGGTGTCATTC
TATTCTGGGGGGTGGGGTGGGGCAGGACAGCAAGGGGGAGGATTGGGAAGACAATAGCAGGCATGCTGGG
GATGCGGTGGGCTCTATGGCTTCTGAGGCGGAAAGAACCAGCTGGGGCTCTAGGGGGTATCCCC
[124 nt withheld, positions 1465-1588]
C
[91 nt withheld, positions 1590-1680]
A
[49 nt withheld, positions 1682-1730]
CCTTTGACGTTGGAGTCCACGTTCTTT
[37 nt withheld, positions 1758-1794]
ACCCTATCTCGGTCTATTCTTTTGATTTATAAGGGATTTTGCCGATTTCGGCCTATTGGTTAAAAAATGA
GCTGATTTAACAAAAATTTAACGCGAATTAATTCTGTGGAATGTGTGTCAGTTAGGGTGTGGAAAGTCCC
CAGGCTCCCCAGCAGGCAGAAGTATGCAAAGCATGCATCTCAATTAGTCAGCAACCAGGTGTGGAAAGTC
CCCAGGCTCCCCAGCAGGCAGAAGTATGCAAAGCATGCATCTCAATTAGTCAGCAACCATAGTCCCGCCC
CTAACTCCGCCCATCCCGCCCCTAACTCCGCCCAGTTCCGCCCATTCTCCGCCCCATGGCTGACTAATTT
TTTTTATTTATGCAGAGGCCGAGGCCGCCTCTGCCTCTGAGCTATTCCAGAAGTAGTGAGGAGGCTTTTT
TGGAGGCCTAGGCTTTTGCAAAAAGCTCCCGGGAGCTTGTATATCCATTTTCGGATCTGATCAAGAGACA
GGATGAGGATCGTTTCGCATGATTGAACAAGATGGATTGCACGCAGGTTCTCCGGCCGCTTGGGTGGAGA
GGCTATTCGGCTATGACTGGGCACAACAGACAATCGGCTGCTCTGATGCCGCCGTGTTCCGGCTGTCAGC
GCAGGGGCGCCCGGTTCTTTTTGTCAAGACCGACCTGTCCGGTGCCCTGAATGAACTGCAGGACGAGGCA
GCGCGGCTATCGTGGCTGGCCACGACGGGCGTTCCTTGCGCAGCTGTGCTCGACGTTGTCACTGAAGCGG
GAAGGGACTGGCTGCTATTGGGCGAAGTGCCGGGGCAGGATCTCCTGTCATCTCACCTTGCTCCTGCCGA
GAAAGTATCCATCATGGCTGATGCAATGCGGCGGCTGCATACGCTTGATCCGGCTACCTGCCCATTCGAC
CACCAAGCGAAACATCGCATCGAGCGAGCACGTACTCGGATGGAAGCCGGTCTTGTCGATCAGGATGATC
TGGACGAAGAGCATCAGGGGCTCGCGCCAGCCGAACTGTTCGCCAGGCTCAAGGCGCGCATGCCCGACGG
CGAGGATCTCGTCGTGACCCATGGCGATGCCTGCTTGCCGAATATCATGGTGGAAAATGGCCGCTTTTCT
GGATTCATCGACTGTGGCCGGCTGGGTGTGGCGGACCGCTATCAGGACATAGCGTTGGCTACCCGTGATA
TTGCTGAAGAGCTTGGCGGCGAATGGGCTGACCGCTTCCTCGTGCTTTACGGTATCGCCGCTCCCGATTC
GCAGCGCATCGCCTTCTATCGCCTTCTTGACGAGTTCTTCTGAGCGGGACTCTGGGGTTCGAAATGACCG
ACCAAGCGACGCCCAACCTGCCATCACGAGATTTCGATTCCACCGCCGCCTTCTATGAAAGGTTGGGCTT
CGGAATCGTTTTCCGGGACGCCGGCTGGATGATCCTCCAGCGCGGGGATCTCATGCTGGAGTTCTTCGCC
CACCCCAACTTGTTTATTGCAGCTTATAATGGTTACAAATAAAGCAATAGCATCACAAATTTCACAAATA
AAGCATTTTTTTCACTGCATTCTAGTTGTGGTTTGTCCAAACTCATCAATGTATCTTATCATGTCTGTAT
ACCGTCGACCTCTAGCTAGAGCTTGGCGTAATCATGGTCATAGCTGTTTCCTGTGTGAAATTGTTATCCG
CTCACAATTCCACACAACATACGAGCCGGAAGCATAAAGTGTAAAGCCTGGGGTGCCTAATGAGTGAGCT
AACTCACATTAATTGCGTTGCGCTCACTGCCCGCTTTCCAGTCGGGAAACCTGTCGTGCCAGCTGCATTA
ATGAATCGGCCAACGCGCGGGGAGAGGCGGTTTGCGTATTGGGCGCTCTTCCGCTTCCTCGCTCACTGAC
TCGCTGCGCTCGGTCGTTCGGCTGCGGCGAGCGGTATCAGCTCACTCAAAGGCGGTAATACGGTTATCCA
CAGAATCAGGGGATAACGCAGGAAAGAACATGTGAGCAAAAGGCCAGCAAAAGGCCAGGAACCGTAAAAA
GGCCGCGTTGCTGGCGTTTTTCCATAGGCTCCGCCCCCCTGACGAGCATCACAAAAATCGACGCTCAAGT
CAGAGGTGGCGAAACCCGACAGGACTATAAAGATACCAGGCGTTTCCCCCTGGAAGCTCCCTCGTGCGCT
CTCCTGTTCCGACCCTGCCGCTTACCGGATACCTGTCCGCCTTTCTCCCTTCGGGAAGCGTGGCGCTTTC
TCATAGCTCACGCTGTAGGTATCTCAGTTCGGTGTAGGTCGTTCGCTCCAAGCTGGGCTGTGTGCACGAA
CCCCCCGTTCAGCCCGACCGCTGCGCCTTATCCGGTAACTATCGTCTTGAGTCCAACCCGGTAAGACACG
ACTTATCGCCACTGGCAGCAGCCACTGGTAACAGGATTAGCAGAGCGAGGTATGTAGGCGGTGCTACAGA
GTTCTTGAAGTGGTGGCCTAACTACGGCTACACTAGAAGAACAGTATTTGGTATCTGCGCTCTGCTGAAG
CCAGTTACCTTCGGAAAAAGAGTTGGTAGCTCTTGATCCGGCAAACAAACCACCGCTGGTAGCGGTGGTT
TTTTTGTTTGCAAGCAGCAGATTACGCGCAGAAAAAAAGGATCTCAAGAAGATCCTTTGATCTTTTCTAC
GGGGTCTGACGCTCAGTGGAACGAAAACTCACGTTAAGGGATTTTGGTCATGAGATTATCAAAAAGGATC
TTCACCTAGATCCTTTTAAATTAAAAATGAAGTTTTAAATCAATCTAAAGTATATATGAGTAAACTTGGT
CTGACAGTTACCAATGCTTAATCAGTGAGGCACCTATCTCAGCGATCTGTCTATTTCGTTCATCCATAGT
TGCCTGACTCCCCGTCGTGTAGATAACTACGATACGGGAGGGCTTACCATCTGGCCCCAGTGCTGCAATG
ATACCGCGAGACCCACGCTCACCGGCTCCAGATTTATCAGCAATAAACCAGCCAGCCGGAAGGGCCGAGC
GCAGAAGTGGTCCTGCAACTTTATCCGCCTCCATCCAGTCTATTAATTGTTGCCGGGAAGCTAGAGTAAG
TAGTTCGCCAGTTAATAGTTTGCGCAACGTTGTTGCCATTGCTACAGGCATCGTGGTGTCACGCTCGTCG
TTTGGTATGGCTTCATTCAGCTCCGGTTCCCAACGATCAAGGCGAGTTACATGATCCCCCATGTTGTGCA
AAAAAGCGGTTAGCTCCTTCGGTCCTCCGATCGTTGTCAGAAGTAAGTTGGCCGCAGTGTTATCACTCAT
GGTTATGGCAGCACTGCATAATTCTCTTACTGTCATGCCATCCGTAAGATGCTTTTCTGTGACTGGTGAG
TACTCAACCAAGTCATTCTGAGAATAGTGTATGCGGCGACCGAGTTGCTCTTGCCCGGCGTCAATACGGG
ATAATACCGCGCCACATAGCAGAACTTTAAAAGTGCTCATCATTGGAAAACGTTCTTCGGGGCGAAAACT
CTCAAGGATCTTACCGCTGTTGAGATCCAGTTCGATGTAACCCACTCGTGCACCCAACTGATCTTCAGCA
TCTTTTACTTTCACCAGCGTTTCTGGGTGAGCAAAAACAGGAAGGCAAAATGCCGCAAAAAAGGGAATAA
GGGCGACACGGAAATGTTGAATACTCATACTCTTCCTTTTTCAATATTATTGAAGCATTTATCAGGGTTA
TTGTCTCATGAGCGGATACATATTTGAATGTATTTAGAAAAATAAACAAATAGGGGTTCCGCGCACATTT
CCCCGAAAAGTG
Features (pLannotate 1.2.2; 19 found; start..end, strand, type, name):
    128..431     +  enhancer       CMV enhancer: human cytomegalovirus immediate early enhancer
    432..635     +  promoter       CMV promoter: human cytomegalovirus (CMV) immediate early promoter
    631..664     +  LTR            5' LTR (truncated) (fragment): truncated 5' long terminal repeat (LTR) from HIV-1
    680..698     +  promoter       T7 promoter: promoter for bacteriophage T7 RNA polymerase
    750..1134    +  CDS            BSD (fragment): blasticidin S deaminase; Aspergillus terreus BSD; confers resistance to blasticidin
   1195..1419    +  polyA_signal   bGH poly(A) signal: bovine growth hormone polyadenylation signal
   1423..1444    +  promoter       SV40 promoter (fragment): SV40 enhancer and early promoter
   1465..1893    +  rep_origin     f1 ori (sequence partly withheld): f1 bacteriophage origin of replication; arrow indicates direction of (+) strand synthesis
   1907..2236    +  promoter       SV40 promoter: SV40 enhancer and early promoter
   2303..3094    +  CDS            neo: KKA2_KLEPN - Also known as kan, nptII. Experimental evidence at protein level: Swiss-Prot protein existence level 1. Resistance to kanamycin, neomycin, paromomycin, ribostamycin, butirosin and gentamicin B. From Klebsiella pneumoniae.
   3118..3276    +  CDS            ble (fragment): BLE_KLEPN - Experimental evidence at protein level: Swiss-Prot protein existence level 1. Binding protein with a strong affinity to the bleomycin family of antibiotics. Binds to CL990; an antimitotic-antibiotic compound. From Klebsiella pneumoniae.
   3271..3392    +  polyA_signal   SV40 poly(A) signal: SV40 polyadenylation signal
   3465..3481    -  protein_bind   lac operator: The lac repressor binds to the lac operator to inhibit transcription in E. coli. This inhibition can be relieved by adding lactose or isopropyl-β-D-thiogalactopyranoside (IPTG). lac repressor encoded by lacI
   3489..3519    -  promoter       lac promoter: promoter for the E. coli lac operon
   3534..3555    -  protein_bind   CAP binding site: CAP binding activates transcription in the presence of cAMP. E. coli catabolite activator protein
   3568..3660    -  CDS            lacI (fragment): lac repressor; lacI; The lac repressor binds to the lac operator to inhibit transcription in E. coli. This inhibition can be relieved by adding lactose or isopropyl-β-D-thiogalactopyranoside (IPTG).
   3843..4431    -  rep_origin     ori: high-copy-number ColE1/pMB1/pBR322/pUC origin of replication
   4602..5462    -  CDS            AmpR: β-lactamase; bla; confers resistance to ampicillin, carbenicillin, and related antibiotics
   5463..5567    -  promoter       AmpR promoter: bla
