[The description below was written by a language model from this plasmid's Addgene catalogue record and pLannotate feature annotations shown in this document.]
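Description:
pTS2402-Tier1-PhCMV-BlastR is a mammalian expression plasmid built on pMM1, a pcDNA3.1-derived backbone, and it belongs to the "Tier-1" level of the VAMSyB modular plasmid architecture for mammalian synthetic biology. The sequenced record is 5,586 nt. In E. coli it is maintained at high copy through a ColE1/pUC-type origin and selected with ampicillin via the β-lactamase gene and its native promoter. An f1 phage origin is also present, along with short remnants of the lac promoter/operator region and a lacI fragment that are carry-overs from the backbone.

The payload is a single transcription unit, PhCMV-BlastR-pA. The human cytomegalovirus immediate early enhancer and promoter drive the Aspergillus terreus blasticidin S deaminase gene (BSD, also listed as bsr/BlastR), which is terminated by the bovine growth hormone polyadenylation signal. A T7 promoter lies between the CMV promoter and the coding sequence, typical of pcDNA3.1-type vectors. The short "truncated HIV-1 5' LTR" and small SV40 promoter fragments flagged by the annotation are most likely incidental sequence matches. The annotation marks BSD as a fragment, so its match to the reference feature is not full length. Downstream, the backbone carries a separate SV40 early promoter–neo–SV40 poly(A) cassette conferring G418 resistance, followed by a residual ble fragment.

The plasmid therefore supplies constitutive blasticidin resistance in mammalian cells, alongside the backbone's neomycin marker. The Tier-1 designation suggests it serves as a basic single-expression-unit module within the system, although the record does not detail how it is assembled into higher-order constructs. The cloning sites used for the insert are not recorded.
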