Addgene plasmid #169494: pTS2402-Tier1-PhCMV-BlastR
Purpose: Tier-1 vector encoding PhCMV-driven blasticidin resistance gene BlastR (PhCMV-BlastR-pA).
Depositing lab: Martin Fussenegger. Depositing organization: ETH Zurich (Swiss Federal Institute of Technology). Publication: A versatile plasmid architecture for mammalian synthetic biology (VAMSyB). Haellman V, Strittmatter T, Bertschi A, Stucheli P, Fussenegger M. Metab Eng. 2021 Jul;66:41-50. doi: 10.1016/j.ymben.2021.04.003. Epub 2021 Apr 18. PubMed 33857582.
Backbone
  Vector backbone: pMM1 (pcDNA3.1-based)
  Backbone size w/o insert (bp): 4435
  Vector type: Mammalian Expression
  Selectable markers: Neomycin (select with G418)
Growth in bacteria
  Bacterial resistance: Ampicillin, 100 μg/mL
  Growth temperature: 37°C
  Growth strain: DH5alpha
  Copy number: High Copy
Gene/Insert
  Gene/Insert name: PCMV-driven blasticidin-S deaminase (alt names: PCMV-bsr; PCMV-BlastR)
  Species: Aspergillus terreus
  Promoter: PhCMV
  Cloning method: Restriction Enzyme; 5′ cloning site Unknown (unknown if destroyed)
  Sequencing primers: 5′ AmpStart; 3′ BGH-rev
Terms and licenses: Academic/Nonprofit Terms; Industry Terms: Not Available to Industry
How to cite: pTS2402-Tier1-PhCMV-BlastR was a gift from Martin Fussenegger (Addgene plasmid # 169494 ; http://n2t.net/addgene:169494 ; RRID:Addgene_169494)
